>Addgene plasmid #115128 | FEI2 X041_pECIA2 | addgene full sequence | sequence record 238710 | Addgene NGS Result
GTCTAAGAAACCATTATTATCATGACATTAACCTATAAAAATAGGCGTATCACGAGGCCCTTTCGTCTCG
CGCGTTTCGGTGATGACGGTGAAAACCTCTGACACATGCAGCTCCCGGAGACGGTCACAGCTTGTCTGTA
AGCGGATGCCGGGAGCAGACAAGCCCGTCAGGGCGCGTCAGCGGGTGTTGGCGGGTGTCGGGGCTGGCTT
AACTATGCGGCATCAGAGCAGATTGTACTGAGAGTGCACCATATGCGGTGTGAAATACCGCACAGATGCG
TAAGGAGAAAATACCGCATCAGGCGCCATTCGCCATTCAGGCTGCGCAACTGTTGGGAAGGGCGATCGGT
GCGGGCCTCTTCGCTATTACGCCAGCTGGCGAAAGGGGGATGTGCTGCAAGGCGATTAAGTTGGGTAACG
CCAGGGTTTTCCCAGTCACGACGTTGTAAAACGACGGCCAGTGAATTAATTCGTTGCAGGACAGGATGTG
GTGCCCGATGTGACTAGCTCTTTGCTGCAGGCCGTCCTATCCTCTGGTTCCGATAAGAGACCCAGAACTC
CGGCCCCCCACCGCCCACCGCCACCCCCATACATATGTGGTACGCAAGTAAGAGTGCCTGCGCATGCCCC
ATGTGCCCCACCAAGAGCTTTGCATCCCATACAAGTCCCCAAAGTGGAGAACCGAACCAATTCTTCGCGG
GCAGAACAAAAGCTTCTGCACACGTCTCCACTCGAATTTGGAGCCGGCCGGCGTGTGCAAAAGAGGTGAA
TCGAACGAAAGACCCGTGTGTAAAGCCGCGTTTCCAAAATGTATAAAACCGAGAGCATCTGGCCAATGTG
CATCAGTTGTGGTCAGCAGCAAAATCAAGTGAATCATCTCAGTGCAACTAAAGGGGGGATCCGATCTCAA
TATGAAGTTATGCATATTACTGGCCGTCGTGGCCTTTGTTGGCCTCTCGCTCGGGAATGAAGCAATTAGT
CCTGATGGTGAGGCGCTTTTGAGTTTTAGAAATGGAGTTTTGGCTTCTGATGGTGTTATTGGTCTGTGGA
GACCAGAGGATCCTGATCCATGTAACTGGAAAGGAGTGACCTGTGATGCAAAAACAAAAAGAGTTATAGC
CTTGAGTCTTACTTATCACAAATTAAGGGGACCTTTACCCCCTGAGCTTGGAAAGCTGGATCAGTTAAGG
CTTTTAATGCTTCACAACAATGCGTTATATCAATCAATACCTGCCTCATTGGGAAATTGCACGGCATTAG
AGGGAATATACTTGCAGAATAATTACATCACTGGGACAATCCCAAGTGAAATAGGAAACCTGTCCGGGCT
GAAAAACCTGGACCTCTCAAACAACAATCTCAATGGAGCTATCCCTGCTTCACTTGGGCAGTTGAAAAGG
CTTACTAAATTCAATGTCTCAAACAATTTCCTGGTGGGAAAAATACCTTCTGACGGCCTACTCGCTAGAC
TCTCGAGGGACTCCTTCAACGGAAATCGTAACTTGTGTGGAAAACAAATCGATATTGTGTGCAATGACAG
TGGAAATTCTACAGCTTCTGGGTCTCCAACAGGCCAAGGAGGTAATAACCCTAAACTGGAGGTGCTGTTC
CAGGGACCAGGGAGCGACAAAACTCACACATGCCCACCGTGCCCAGCACCTGAACTCCTGGGGGGACCGT
CAGTCTTCCTCTTCCCCCCAAAACCCAAGGACACCCTCATGATCTCCCGGACCCCTGAGGTCACATGCGT
GGTGGTGGACGTGAGCCACGAAGACCCTGAGGTCAAGTTCAACTGGTACGTGGACGGCGTGGAGGTGCAT
AATGCCAAGACAAAGCCGCGGGAGGAGCAGTACAACAGCACGTACCGTGTGGTCAGCGTCCTCACCGTCC
TGCACCAGGACTGGCTGAATGGCAAGGAGTACAAGTGCAAGGTCTCCAACAAAGCCCTCCCAGCCCCCAT
CGAGAAAACCATCTCCAAAGCCAAAGGGCAGCCCCGAGAACCACAGGTGTACACCCTGCCCCCATCCCGG
GAGGAGATGACCAAGAACCAGGTCAGCCTGACCTGCCTGGTCAAAGGCTTCTATCCCAGCGACATCGCCG
TGGAGTGGGAGAGCAATGGGCAGCCGGAGAACAACTACAAGACCACGCCTCCCGTGCTGGACTCCGACGG
CTCCTTCTTCCTCTACAGCAAGCTCACCGTGGACAAGAGCAGGTGGCAGCAGGGGAACGTCTTCTCATGC
TCCGTGATGCATGAGGGTCTGCACAACCACTACACGCAGAAGAGCCTCTCCCTGTCTCCGGGTAAATCTA
GAGGGCCCTTCGAAGGTAAGCCTATCCCTAACCCTCTCCTCGGTCTCGATTCTACGCGTACCGGTCATCA
TCACCATCACCATTGAGTTTAAACCCGCTGATCAGCCTCGACTGTGCCTTCTAAGGCCTGAGCTCGCTGA
TCAGCCTCGATCGAGGATCCAGACATGATAAGATACATTGATGAGTTTGGACAAACCACAACTAGAATGC
AGTGAAAAAAATGCTTTATTTGTGAAATTTGTGATGCTATTGCTTTATTTGTAACCATTATAAGCTGCAA
TAAACAAGTTAACAACAACAATTGCATTCATTTTATGTTTCAGGTTCAGGGGGAGGTGTGGGAGGTTTTT
TAAAGCAAGTAAAACCTCTACAAATGTGGTATGGCTGATTATGATCAGTCGACCTGCAGGCATGCAAGCT
TGGCGTAATCATGGTCATAGCTGTTTCCTGTGTGAAATTGTTATCCGCTCACAATTCCACACAACATACG
AGCCGGAAGCATAAAGTGTAAAGCCTGGGGTGCCTAATGAGTGAGCTAACTCACATTAATTGCGTTGCGC
TCACTGCCCGCTTTCCAGTCGGGAAACCTGTCGTGCCAGCTGCATTAATGAATCGGCCAACGCGCGGGGA
GAGGCGGTTTGCGTATTGGGCGCTCTTCCGCTTCCTCGCTCACTGACTCGCTGCGCTCGGTCGTTCGGCT
GCGGCGAGCGGTATCAGCTCACTCAAAGGCGGTAATACGGTTATCCACAGAATCAGGGGATAACGCAGGA
AAGAACATGTGAGCAAAAGGCCAGCAAAAGGCCAGGAACCGTAAAAAGGCCGCGTTGCTGGCGTTTTTCC
ATAGGCTCCGCCCCCCTGACGAGCATCACAAAAATCGACGCTCAAGTCAGAGGTGGCGAAACCCGACAGG
ACTATAAAGATACCAGGCGTTTCCCCCTGGAAGCTCCCTCGTGCGCTCTCCTGTTCCGACCCTGCCGCTT
ACCGGATACCTGTCCGCCTTTCTCCCTTCGGGAAGCGTGGCGCTTTCTCATAGCTCACGCTGTAGGTATC
TCAGTTCGGTGTAGGTCGTTCGCTCCAAGCTGGGCTGTGTGCACGAACCCCCCGTTCAGCCCGACCGCTG
CGCCTTATCCGGTAACTATCGTCTTGAGTCCAACCCGGTAAGACACGACTTATCGCCACTGGCAGCAGCC
ACTGGTAACAGGATTAGCAGAGCGAGGTATGTAGGCGGTGCTACAGAGTTCTTGAAGTGGTGGCCTAACT
ACGGCTACACTAGAAGAACAGTATTTGGTATCTGCGCTCTGCTGAAGCCAGTTACCTTCGGAAAAAGAGT
TGGTAGCTCTTGATCCGGCAAACAAACCACCGCTGGTAGCGGTGGTTTTTTTGTTTGCAAGCAGCAGATT
ACGCGCAGAAAAAAAGGATCTCAAGAAGATCCTTTGATCTTTTCTACGGGGTCTGACGCTCAGTGGAACG
AAAACTCACGTTAAGGGATTTTGGTCATGAGATTATCAAAAAGGATCTTCACCTAGATCCTTTTAAATTA
AAAATGAAGTTTTAAATCAATCTAAAGTATATATGAGTAAACTTGGTCTGACAGTTACCAATGCTTAATC
AGTGAGGCACCTATCTCAGCGATCTGTCTATTTCGTTCATCCATAGTTGCCTGACTCCCCGTCGTGTAGA
TAACTACGATACGGGAGGGCTTACCATCTGGCCCCAGTGCTGCAATGATACCGCGAGACCCACGCTCACC
GGCTCCAGATTTATCAGCAATAAACCAGCCAGCCGGAAGGGCCGAGCGCAGAAGTGGTCCTGCAACTTTA
TCCGCCTCCATCCAGTCTATTAATTGTTGCCGGGAAGCTAGAGTAAGTAGTTCGCCAGTTAATAGTTTGC
GCAACGTTGTTGCCATTGCTACAGGCATCGTGGTGTCACGCTCGTCGTTTGGTATGGCTTCATTCAGCTC
CGGTTCCCAACGATCAAGGCGAGTTACATGATCCCCCATGTTGTGCAAAAAAGCGGTTAGCTCCTTCGGT
CCTCCGATCGTTGTCAGAAGTAAGTTGGCCGCAGTGTTATCACTCATGGTTATGGCAGCACTGCATAATT
CTCTTACTGTCATGCCATCCGTAAGATGCTTTTCTGTGACTGGTGAGTACTCAACCAAGTCATTCTGAGA
ATAGTGTATGCGGCGACCGAGTTGCTCTTGCCCGGCGTCAATACGGGATAATACCGCGCCACATAGCAGA
ACTTTAAAAGTGCTCATCATTGGAAAACGTTCTTCGGGGCGAAAACTCTCAAGGATCTTACCGCTGTTGA
GATCCAGTTCGATGTAACCCACTCGTGCACCCAACTGATCTTCAGCATCTTTTACTTTCACCAGCGTTTC
TGGGTGAGCAAAAACAGGAAGGCAAAATGCCGCAAAAAAGGGAATAAGGGCGACACGGAAATGTTGAATA
CTCATACTCTTCCTTTTTCAATATTATTGAAGCATTTATCAGGGTTATTGTCTCATGAGCGGATACATAT
TTGAATGTATTTAGAAAAATAAACAAATAGGGGTTCCGCGCACATTTCCCCGAAAAGTGCCACCTGAC
Features (pLannotate 1.2.2; 18 found; start..end, strand, type, name):
     67..102     +  CDS            rop (fragment): Rop protein, which maintains plasmids at low copy number; rop
    204..303     +  misc_feature   bom (fragment): basis of mobility region from pBR322
    309..466     -  CDS            lacZα (fragment): LacZα fragment of β-galactosidase; lacZ fragment
    468..894     +  promoter       MT promoter: Drosophila metallothionein promoter
    912..965     +  sig_peptide    BiP signal sequence: Drosophila BiP signal sequence
    912..1595    +  CDS            FEI2 (fragment): FEI2_ARATH - Experimental evidence at protein level: Swiss-Prot protein existence level 1. Involved in the signaling pathway that regulates cell wall function, including cellulose biosynthesis, likely via an 1- aminocyclopropane-1-carboxylic acid (ACC)-mediated signal (a precursor of ethylene). From Arabidopsis thaliana (Mouse-ear cress).
   1626..2306    +  CDS            IGHG1 (fragment): IGHG1_HUMAN - Experimental evidence at protein level: Swiss-Prot protein existence level 1. Constant region of immunoglobulin heavy chains. Immunoglobulins, also known as antibodies, are membrane-bound or secreted glycoproteins produced by B lymphocytes. In the recognition phase of humoral immunity, the membrane-bound immunoglobulins serve as receptors which, upon binding of a specific antigen, trigger the clonal expansion and differentiation of B lymphocytes into immunoglobulins- secreting plasma cells. Secreted immunoglobulins mediate the effector phase of humoral immunity, which results in
   2325..2366    +  CDS            V5 tag: epitope tag from simian virus 5
   2466..2600    -  polyA_signal   SV40 poly(A) signal: SV40 polyadenylation signal
   2623..2707    -  CDS            large T antigen (fragment): large T antigen from SV40 (simian virus 40)
   2707..2731    +  misc_feature   MCS (fragment): pUC18/19 multiple cloning site
   2768..2784    -  protein_bind   lac operator: The lac repressor binds to the lac operator to inhibit transcription in E. coli. This inhibition can be relieved by adding lactose or isopropyl-β-D-thiogalactopyranoside (IPTG). lac repressor encoded by lacI
   2792..2822    -  promoter       lac promoter: promoter for the E. coli lac operon
   2837..2858    -  protein_bind   CAP binding site: CAP binding activates transcription in the presence of cAMP. E. coli catabolite activator protein
   2871..2963    -  CDS            lacI (fragment): lac repressor; lacI; The lac repressor binds to the lac operator to inhibit transcription in E. coli. This inhibition can be relieved by adding lactose or isopropyl-β-D-thiogalactopyranoside (IPTG).
   3146..3734    -  rep_origin     ori: high-copy-number ColE1/pMB1/pBR322/pUC origin of replication
   3905..4765    -  CDS            AmpR: β-lactamase; bla; confers resistance to ampicillin, carbenicillin, and related antibiotics
   4766..4870    -  promoter       AmpR promoter: bla
