[The description below was written by a language model from this plasmid's Addgene catalogue record and pLannotate feature annotations shown in this document.]
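Description:
FEI2 X041_pECIA2 is an insect-cell expression plasmid of 4,898 nt built on the pECIA2 backbone and designed for secreted production of a plant receptor ectodomain in Drosophila cell culture. It is propagated in E. coli as a high-copy plasmid through a ColE1/pUC-type origin and selected with ampicillin via the β-lactamase gene and its own promoter. The remaining bacterial annotations (fragments of rop, bom, lacZα, lacI, the lac promoter/operator and a partial pUC multiple cloning site) are vestiges of the cloning-vector lineage and have no evident role in the construct's function.

The expression cassette is driven by the Drosophila metallothionein promoter, which is induced by adding copper sulfate to the culture. Downstream, a Drosophila BiP signal sequence directs the product into the secretory pathway and is fused in frame to the extracellular domain of the Arabidopsis thaliana leucine-rich repeat receptor kinase FEI2 (AT2G35620), a protein implicated in signalling that regulates cell wall function and cellulose biosynthesis. The insert was introduced by ligation-independent cloning. The ectodomain is followed by a human IgG1 Fc region, a V5 epitope and, according to the record, a hexahistidine tag (not separately annotated in the feature table). An SV40 polyadenylation signal follows the cassette.

The plasmid serves as the "bait" in a pairwise extracellular interaction assay and is meant to be used with the corresponding prey construct in pECIA14. It belongs to a collection used to map interactions among the extracellular domains of Arabidopsis LRR receptor kinases.
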