Addgene plasmid #115128: FEI2 X041_pECIA2
Purpose: Bait vector FEI2 X041_pECIA2 should be used with prey vector FEI2 X041_pECIA14.
Depositing lab: Youssef Belkhadir. Depositing organization: Gregor Mendel Institute of Molecular Plant Biology. Publication: An extracellular network of Arabidopsis leucine-rich repeat receptor kinases. Smakowska-Luzan E, Mott GA, Parys K, Stegmann M, Howton TC, Layeghifard M, Neuhold J, Lehner A, Kong J, Grunwald K, Weinberger N, Satbhai SB, Mayer D, Busch W, Madalinski M, Stolt-Bergner P, Provart NJ, Mukhtar MS, Zipfel C, Desveaux D, Guttman DS, Belkhadir Y. Nature. 2018 Jan 18;553(7688):342-346. doi: 10.1038/nature25184. Epub 2018 Jan 10. PubMed 29320478.
Backbone
  Vector backbone: pECIA2
  Backbone manufacturer: Chris Garcia (Addgene plasmid # 47032)
  Vector type: Insect Expression
Growth in bacteria
  Bacterial resistance: Ampicillin, 100 μg/mL
  Growth temperature: 37°C
  Growth strain: DH5alpha
  Copy number: High Copy
Gene/Insert
  Gene/Insert name: AT2G35620
  Species: A. thaliana (mustard weed)
  Promoter: Metallothionein (Copper-Inducible)
  Tag / fusion protein: Fc, V5 and hexahistidine tags (C terminal on backbone)
  Cloning method: Ligation Independent Cloning
Terms and licenses: Academic/Nonprofit Terms; Industry Terms: Not Available to Industry
Depositor comments: Plasmid for secreted expression in Drosophila cell culture by induction via CuSO4. Insert is an extracellular domain of indicated LRR-RK, C-terminally tagged with Fc, V5 and hexahistidine tags. Insert Protein Sequence: NEAISPDGEALLSFRNGVLASDGVIGLWRPEDPDPCNWKGVTCDAKTKRVIALSLTYHKLRGPLPPELGKLDQLRLLMLHNNALYQSIPASLGNCTALEGIYLQNNYITGTIPSEIGNLSGLKNLDLSNNNLNGAIPASLGQLKRLTKFNVSNNFLVGKIPSDGLLARLSRDSFNGNRNLCGKQIDIVCNDSGNSTASGSPTGQGGNNPK
How to cite: FEI2 X041_pECIA2 was a gift from Youssef Belkhadir (Addgene plasmid # 115128 ; http://n2t.net/addgene:115128 ; RRID:Addgene_115128)
